>Addgene plasmid #178236 | pLKO_AU1.VSVg.V5_mCherry-NLS | addgene full sequence | sequence record 352833 | Addgene NGS Result
AAAATTTAACGCGAATTTTAACAAAATATTAACGCTTACAATTTAGGTGGCACTTTTCGGGGAAATGTGC
GCGGAACCCCTATTTGTTTATTTTTCTAAATACATTCAAATATGTATCCGCTCATGAGACAATAACCCTG
ATAAATGCTTCAATAATATTGAAAAAGGAAGAGTATGAGTATTCAACATTTCCGTGTCGCCCTTATTCCC
TTTTTTGCGGCATTTTGCCTTCCTGTTTTTGCTCACCCAGAAACGCTGGTGAAAGTAAAAGATGCTGAAG
ATCAGTTGGGTGCACGAGTGGGTTACATCGAACTGGATCTCAACAGCGGTAAGATCCTTGAGAGTTTTCG
CCCCGAAGAACGTTTTCCAATGATGAGCACTTTTAAAGTTCTGCTATGTGGCGCGGTATTATCCCGTATT
GACGCCGGGCAAGAGCAACTCGGTCGCCGCATACACTATTCTCAGAATGACTTGGTTGAGTACTCACCAG
TCACAGAAAAGCATCTTACGGATGGCATGACAGTAAGAGAATTATGCAGTGCTGCCATAACCATGAGTGA
TAACACTGCGGCCAACTTACTTCTGACAACGATCGGAGGACCGAAGGAGCTAACCGCTTTTTTGCACAAC
ATGGGGGATCATGTAACTCGCCTTGATCGTTGGGAACCGGAGCTGAATGAAGCCATACCAAACGACGAGC
GTGACACCACGATGCCTGTAGCAATGGCAACAACGTTGCGCAAACTATTAACTGGCGAACTACTTACTCT
AGCTTCCCGGCAACAATTAATAGACTGGATGGAGGCGGATAAAGTTGCAGGACCACTTCTGCGCTCGGCC
CTTCCGGCTGGCTGGTTTATTGCTGATAAATCTGGAGCCGGTGAGCGTGGGTCTCGCGGTATCATTGCAG
CACTGGGGCCAGATGGTAAGCCCTCCCGTATCGTAGTTATCTACACGACGGGGAGTCAGGCAACTATGGA
TGAACGAAATAGACAGATCGCTGAGATAGGTGCCTCACTGATTAAGCATTGGTAACTGTCAGACCAAGTT
TACTCATATATACTTTAGATTGATTTAAAACTTCATTTTTAATTTAAAAGGATCTAGGTGAAGATCCTTT
TTGATAATCTCATGACCAAAATCCCTTAACGTGAGTTTTCGTTCCACTGAGCGTCAGACCCCGTAGAAAA
GATCAAAGGATCTTCTTGAGATCCTTTTTTTCTGCGCGTAATCTGCTGCTTGCAAACAAAAAAACCACCG
CTACCAGCGGTGGTTTGTTTGCCGGATCAAGAGCTACCAACTCTTTTTCCGAAGGTAACTGGCTTCAGCA
GAGCGCAGATACCAAATACTGTTCTTCTAGTGTAGCCGTAGTTAGGCCACCACTTCAAGAACTCTGTAGC
ACCGCCTACATACCTCGCTCTGCTAATCCTGTTACCAGTGGCTGCTGCCAGTGGCGATAAGTCGTGTCTT
ACCGGGTTGGACTCAAGACGATAGTTACCGGATAAGGCGCAGCGGTCGGGCTGAACGGGGGGTTCGTGCA
CACAGCCCAGCTTGGAGCGAACGACCTACACCGAACTGAGATACCTACAGCGTGAGCTATGAGAAAGCGC
CACGCTTCCCGAAGGGAGAAAGGCGGACAGGTATCCGGTAAGCGGCAGGGTCGGAACAGGAGAGCGCACG
AGGGAGCTTCCAGGGGGAAACGCCTGGTATCTTTATAGTCCTGTCGGGTTTCGCCACCTCTGACTTGAGC
GTCGATTTTTGTGATGCTCGTCAGGGGGGCGGAGCCTATGGAAAAACGCCAGCAACGCGGCCTTTTTACG
GTTCCTGGCCTTTTGCTGGCCTTTTGCTCACATGTTCTTTCCTGCGTTATCCCCTGATTCTGTGGATAAC
CGTATTACCGCCTTTGAGTGAGCTGATACCGCTCGCCGCAGCCGAACGACCGAGCGCAGCGAGTCAGTGA
GCGAGGAAGCGGAAGAGCGCCCAATACGCAAACCGCCTCTCCCCGCGCGTTGGCCGATTCATTAATGCAG
CTGGCACGACAGGTTTCCCGACTGGAAAGCGGGCAGTGAGCGCAACGCAATTAATGTGAGTTAGCTCACT
CATTAGGCACCCCAGGCTTTACACTTTATGCTTCCGGCTCGTATGTTGTGTGGAATTGTGAGCGGATAAC
AATTTCACACAGGAAACAGCTATGACCATGATTACGCCAAGCGCGCAATTAACCCTCACTAAAGGGAACA
AAAGCTGGAGCTGCAAGCTTAATGTAGTCTTATGCAATACTCTTGTAGTCTTGCAACATGGTAACGATGA
GTTAGCAACATGCCTTACAAGGAGAGAAAAAGCACCGTGCATGGCGATTGGTGGAAGTAAGGTGGTACGA
TCGTGCCTTATTAGGAAGGCAACAGACGGGTCTGACATGGATTGGACGAACCACTGAATTGCCGCATTGC
AGAGATATTGTATTTAAGTGCCTAGCTCGATACATAAACGGGTCTCTCTGGTTAGACCAGATCTGAGCCT
GGGAGCTCTCTGGCTAACTAGGGAACCCACTGCTTAAGCCTCAATAAAGCTTGCCTTGAGTGCTTCAAGT
AGTGTGTGCCCGTCTGTTGTGTGACTCTGGTAACTAGAGATCCCTCAGACCCTTTTAGTCAGTGTGGAAA
ATCTCTAGCAGTGGCGCCCGAACAGGGACTTGAAAGCGAAAGGGAAACCAGAGGAGCTCTCTCGACGCAG
GACTCGGCTTGCTGAAGCGCGCACGGCAAGAGGCGAGGGGCGGCGACTGGTGAGTACGCCAAAAATTTTG
ACTAGCGGAGGCTAGAAGGAGAGAGATGGGTGCGAGAGCGTCAGTATTAAGCGGGGGAGAATTAGATCGC
GATGGGAAAAAATTCGGTTAAGGCCAGGGGGAAAGAAAAAATATAAATTAAAACATATAGTATGGGCAAG
CAGGGAGCTAGAACGATTCGCAGTTAATCCTGGCCTGTTAGAAACATCAGAAGGCTGTAGACAAATACTG
GGACAGCTACAACCATCCCTTCAGACAGGATCAGAAGAACTTAGATCATTATATAATACAGTAGCAACCC
TCTATTGTGTGCATCAAAGGATAGAGATAAAAGACACCAAGGAAGCTTTAGACAAGATAGAGGAAGAGCA
AAACAAAAGTAAGACCACCGCACAGCAAGCGGCCGCTGATCTTCAGACCTGGAGGAGGAGATATGAGGGA
CAATTGGAGAAGTGAATTATATAAATATAAAGTAGTAAAAATTGAACCATTAGGAGTAGCACCCACCAAG
GCAAAGAGAAGAGTGGTGCAGAGAGAAAAAAGAGCAGTGGGAATAGGAGCTTTGTTCCTTGGGTTCTTGG
GAGCAGCAGGAAGCACTATGGGCGCAGCGTCAATGACGCTGACGGTACAGGCCAGACAATTATTGTCTGG
TATAGTGCAGCAGCAGAACAATTTGCTGAGGGCTATTGAGGCGCAACAGCATCTGTTGCAACTCACAGTC
TGGGGCATCAAGCAGCTCCAGGCAAGAATCCTGGCTGTGGAAAGATACCTAAAGGATCAACAGCTCCTGG
GGATTTGGGGTTGCTCTGGAAAACTCATTTGCACCACTGCTGTGCCTTGGAATGCTAGTTGGAGTAATAA
ATCTCTGGAACAGATTTGGAATCACACGACCTGGATGGAGTGGGACAGAGAAATTAACAATTACACAAGC
TTAATACACTCCTTAATTGAAGAATCGCAAAACCAGCAAGAAAAGAATGAACAAGAATTATTGGAATTAG
ATAAATGGGCAAGTTTGTGGAATTGGTTTAACATAACAAATTGGCTGTGGTATATAAAATTATTCATAAT
GATAGTAGGAGGCTTGGTAGGTTTAAGAATAGTTTTTGCTGTACTTTCTATAGTGAATAGAGTTAGGCAG
GGATATTCACCATTATCGTTTCAGACCCACCTCCCAACCCCGAGGGGACCCGACAGGCCCGAAGGAATAG
AAGAAGAAGGTGGAGAGAGAGACAGAGACAGATCCATTCGATTAGTGAACGGATCTCGACGGTATCGATC
ACGAGACTAGTATCGAGCGGCCGCCCCCTTCACCGAGGGCCTATTTCCCATGATTCCTTCATATTTGCAT
ATACGATACAAGGCTGTTAGAGAGATAATTGGAATTAATTTGACTGTAAACACAAAGATATTAGTACAAA
ATACGTGACGTAGAAAGTAATAATTTCTTGGGTAGTTTGCAGTTTTAAAATTATGTTTTAAAATGGACTA
TCATATGCTTACCGTAACTTGAAAGTATTTCGATTTCTTGGCTTTATATATCTTGTGGAAAGGACGAAAC
ACCGGGTCTTCGAGAAGACCTGTTTTAGAGCTAGAAATAGCAAGTTAAAATAAGGCTAGTCCGTTATCAA
CTTGAAAAAGTGGCACCGAGTCGGTGCTTTTTTTAATTCTCGACCTCGAGACAAATGGCAGTATTCATCC
ACAATTTTAAAAGAAAAGGGGGGATTGGGGGGTACAGTGCAGGGGAAAGAATAGTAGACATAATAGCAAC
AGACATACAAACTAAAGAATTACAAAAACAAATTACAAAAATTCAAAATTTTCGGGTTTATTACAGGGAC
AGCAGAGATCCACTTTGGCCGCGGCTCGAGGCGATAAGCTTTGCAAAGATGGATAAAGTTTTAAACAGAG
AGGAATCTTTGCAGCTAATGGACCTTCTAGGTCTTGAAAGGAGTGGGAATTGGCTCCGGTGCCCGTCAGT
GGGCAGAGCGCACATCGCCCACAGTCCCCGAGAAGTTGGGGGGAGGGGTCGGCAATTGAACCGGTGCCTA
GAGAAGGTGGCGCGGGGTAAACTGGGAAAGTGATGTCGTGTACTGGCTCCGCCTTTTTCCCGAGGGTGGG
GGAGAACCGTATATAAGTGCAGTAGTCGCCGTGAACGTTCTTTTTCGCAACGGGTTTGCCGCCAGAACAC
AGGTAAGTGCCGTGTGTGGTTCCCGCGGGCCTGGCCTCTTTACGGGTTATGGCCCTTGCGTGCCTTGAAT
TACTTCCACCTGGCTGCAGTACGTGATTCTTGATCCCGAGCTTCGGGTTGGAAGTGGGTGGGAGAGTTCG
AGGCCTTGCGCTTAAGGAGCCCCTTCGCCTCGTGCTTGAGTTGAGGCCTGGCCTGGGCGCTGGGGCCGCC
GCGTGCGAATCTGGTGGCACCTTCGCGCCTGTCTCGCTGCTTTCGATAAGTCTCTAGCCATTTAAAATTT
TTGATGACCTGCTGCGACGCTTTTTTTCTGGCAAGATAGTCTTGTAAATGCGGGCCAAGATCTGCACACT
GGTATTTCGGTTTTTGGGGCCGCGGGCGGCGACGGGGCCCGTGCGTCCCAGCGCACATGTTCGGCGAGGC
GGGGCCTGCGAGCGCGGCCACCGAGAATCGGACGGGGGTAGTCTCAAGCTGGCCGGCCTGCTCTGGTGCC
TGGCCTCGCGCCGCCGTGTATCGCCCCGCCCTGGGCGGCAAGGCTGGCCCGGTCGGCACCAGTTGCGTGA
GCGGAAAGATGGCCGCTTCCCGGCCCTGCTGCAGGGAGCTCAAAATGGAGGACGCGGCGCTCGGGAGAGC
GGGCGGGTGAGTCACCCACACAAAGGAAAAGGGCCTTTCCGTCCTCAGCCGTCGCTTCATGTGACTCCAC
GGAGTACCGGGCGCCGTCCAGGCACCTCGATTAGTTCTCGAGCTTTTGGAGTACGTCGTCTTTAGGTTGG
GGGGAGGGGTTTTATGCGATGGAGTTTCCCCACACTGAGTGGGTGGAGACTGAAGTTAGGCCAGCTTGGC
ACTTGATGTAATTCTCCTTGGAATTTGCCCTTTTTGAGTTTGGATCTTGGTTCATTCTCAAGCCTCAGAC
AGTGGTTCAAAGTTTTTTTCTTCCATTTCAGGTGTCGTGAGGAATTCTGCAGTCGATCGACGGTACCGCG
GGCCCGGGATCCACGGTCGCCACCATGGGCGACACCTATCGGTACATTGGAGGAGGCGGGGGAGGGTATA
CAGATATCGAAATGAATAGACTCGGAAAGGGAGGAGGCGGGGGAGGGGGCAAACCAATTCCAAACCCACT
GCTGGGACTGGATTCCACAGGCATGCTGATGGTGAGCAAGGGCGAGGAGGATAACATGGCCATCATCAAG
GAGTTCATGCGCTTCAAGGTGCACATGGAGGGCTCCGTGAACGGCCACGAGTTCGAGATCGAGGGCGAGG
GCGAGGGCCGCCCCTACGAGGGCACCCAGACCGCCAAGCTGAAGGTGACCAAGGGTGGCCCCCTGCCCTT
CGCCTGGGACATCCTGTCCCCTCAGTTCATGTACGGCTCCAAGGCCTACGTGAAGCACCCCGCCGACATC
CCCGACTACTTGAAGCTGTCCTTCCCCGAGGGCTTCAAGTGGGAGCGCGTGATGAACTTCGAGGACGGCG
GCGTGGTGACCGTGACCCAGGACTCCTCCCTGCAGGACGGCGAGTTCATCTACAAGGTGAAGCTGCGCGG
CACCAACTTCCCCTCCGACGGCCCCGTAATGCAGAAGAAGACCATGGGCTGGGAGGCCTCCTCCGAGCGG
ATGTACCCCGAGGACGGCGCCCTGAAGGGCGAGATCAAGCAGAGGCTGAAGCTGAAGGACGGCGGCCACT
ACGACGCTGAGGTCAAGACCACCTACAAGGCCAAGAAGCCCGTGCAGCTGCCCGGCGCCTACAACGTCAA
CATCAAGTTGGACATCACCTCCCACAACGAGGACTACACCATCGTGGAACAGTACGAACGCGCCGAGGGC
CGCCACTCCACCGGCGGCATGGACGAGCTGTACAAGAAACGGCCAGCCGAGGATATGGAGGAAGAACAAG
CCTTTAAACGATCTCGATAAAGCGGCCGCGTCGACAATCAACCTCTGGATTACAAAATTTGTGAAAGATT
GACTGGTATTCTTAACTATGTTGCTCCTTTTACGCTATGTGGATACGCTGCTTTAATGCCTTTGTATCAT
GCTATTGCTTCCCGTATGGCTTTCATTTTCTCCTCCTTGTATAAATCCTGGTTGCTGTCTCTTTATGAGG
AGTTGTGGCCCGTTGTCAGGCAACGTGGCGTGGTGTGCACTGTGTTTGCTGACGCAACCCCCACTGGTTG
GGGCATTGCCACCACCTGTCAGCTCCTTTCCGGGACTTTCGCTTTCCCCCTCCCTATTGCCACGGCGGAA
CTCATCGCCGCCTGCCTTGCCCGCTGCTGGACAGGGGCTCGGCTGTTGGGCACTGACAATTCCGTGGTGT
TGTCGGGGAAGCTGACGTCCTTTCCATGGCTGCTCGCCTGTGTTGCCACCTGGATTCTGCGCGGGACGTC
CTTCTGCTACGTCCCTTCGGCCCTCAATCCAGCGGACCTTCCTTCCCGCGGCCTGCTGCCGGCTCTGCGG
CCTCTTCCGCATCTTCGCCTTCGCCCTCAGACGAGTCGGATCTCCCTTTGGGCCGCCTCCCCGCCTGGGT
ACCTTTAAGACCAATGACTTACAAGGCAGCTGTAGATCTTAGCCACTTTTTAAAAGAAAAGGGGGGACTG
GAAGGGCTAATTCACTCCCAACGAAGATAAGATCTGCTTTTTGCTTGTACTGGGTCTCTCTGGTTAGACC
AGATCTGAGCCTGGGAGCTCTCTGGCTAACTAGGGAACCCACTGCTTAAGCCTCAATAAAGCTTGCCTTG
AGTGCTTCAAGTAGTGTGTGCCCGTCTGTTGTGTGACTCTGGTAACTAGAGATCCCTCAGACCCTTTTAG
TCAGTGTGGAAAATCTCTAGCAGTAGTAGTTCATGTCATCTTATTATTCAGTATTTATAACTTGCAAAGA
AATGAATATCAGAGAGTGAGAGGAACTTGTTTATTGCAGCTTATAATGGTTACAAATAAAGCAATAGCAT
CACAAATTTCACAAATAAAGCATTTTTTTCACTGCATTCTAGTTGTGGTTTGTCCAAACTCATCAATGTA
TCTTATCATGTCTGGCTCTAGCTATCCCGCCCCTAACTCCGCCCATCCCGCCCCTAACTCCGCCCAGTTC
CGCCCATTCTCCGCCCCATGGCTGACTAATTTTTTTTATTTATGCAGAGGCCGAGGCCGCCTCGGCCTCT
GAGCTATTCCAGAAGTAGTGAGGAGGCTTTTTTGGAGGCCTAGGGACGTACCCAATTCGCCCTATAGTGA
GTCGTATTACGCGCGCTCACTGGCCGTCGTTTTACAACGTCGTGACTGGGAAAACCCTGGCGTTACCCAA
CTTAATCGCCTTGCAGCACATCCCCCTTTCGCCAGCTGGCGTAATAGCGAAGAGGCCCGCACCGATCGCC
CTTCCCAACAGTTGCGCAGCCTGAATGGCGAATGGG
[124 nt withheld, positions 8367-8490]
C
[91 nt withheld, positions 8492-8582]
A
[49 nt withheld, positions 8584-8632]
CCTTTGACGTTGGAGTCCACGTTCTTT
[37 nt withheld, positions 8660-8696]
ACCCTATCTCGGTCTATTCTTTTGATTTATAAGGGATTTTGCCGATTTCGGCCTATTGGTTAAAAAATGA
GCTGATTTAACA
Features (pLannotate 1.2.2; 29 found; start..end, strand, type, name):
     70..174     +  promoter       AmpR promoter: bla
    175..1035    +  CDS            AmpR: β-lactamase; bla; confers resistance to ampicillin, carbenicillin, and related antibiotics
   1206..1794    +  rep_origin     ori: high-copy-number ColE1/pMB1/pBR322/pUC origin of replication
   1977..2069    +  CDS            lacI (fragment): lac repressor; lacI; The lac repressor binds to the lac operator to inhibit transcription in E. coli. This inhibition can be relieved by adding lactose or isopropyl-β-D-thiogalactopyranoside (IPTG).
   2082..2103    +  protein_bind   CAP binding site: CAP binding activates transcription in the presence of cAMP. E. coli catabolite activator protein
   2118..2148    +  promoter       lac promoter: promoter for the E. coli lac operon
   2156..2172    +  protein_bind   lac operator: The lac repressor binds to the lac operator to inhibit transcription in E. coli. This inhibition can be relieved by adding lactose or isopropyl-β-D-thiogalactopyranoside (IPTG). lac repressor encoded by lacI
   2217..2235    +  promoter       T3 promoter: promoter for bacteriophage T3 RNA polymerase
   2263..2489    +  promoter       RSV promoter: Rous sarcoma virus enhancer/promoter
   2490..2670    +  LTR            5' LTR (truncated): truncated 5' long terminal repeat (LTR) from HIV-1
   2717..2842    +  misc_feature   HIV-1 Ψ: packaging signal of human immunodeficiency virus type 1
   2826..3189    +  CDS            HIV-1 gag (fragment): gag protein from human immunodeficiency virus 1; gag
   3335..3568    +  misc_feature   RRE: The Rev response element (RRE) of HIV-1 allows for Rev-dependent mRNA export from the nucleus to the cytoplasm.
   3945..4045    +  CDS            Rev (fragment): human immunodeficiency virus 1 (HIV-1) Rev protein; rev; enhances nuclear export of unspliced and incompletely spliced viral mRNAs
   4095..4335    +  promoter       U6 promoter: RNA polymerase III promoter for human U6 snRNA
   4362..4437    +  misc_RNA       gRNA scaffold: guide RNA scaffold for the Streptococcus pyogenes CRISPR/Cas9 system
   4485..4602    +  misc_feature   cPPT/CTS: central polypurine tract and central termination sequence of HIV-1
   4669..4735    +  CDS            small t antigen (fragment): SV40 (simian virus 40) small t antigen
   4742..5920    +  promoter       EF-1α promoter: strong constitutive promoter for human elongation factor EF-1α
   5937..5962    +  misc_feature   MCS (fragment): multiple cloning site
   6119..6826    +  CDS            mCherry: mCherry is a basic (constitutively fluorescent) red fluorescent protein published in 2004, derived from Discosoma sp.. It is reported to be a very rapidly-maturing monomer with low acid sensitivity.
   6896..7484    +  misc_feature   WPRE: woodchuck hepatitis virus posttranscriptional regulatory element
   7489..7626    +  CDS            nef (fragment): NEF_HV1LA - Experimental evidence at protein level: Swiss-Prot protein existence level 1. Extracellular Nef protein targets CD4(+) T-lymphocytes for apoptosis by interacting with CXCR4 surface receptors. From Human immunodeficiency virus type 1 group M subtype B (isolate Lai) (HIV-1).
   7612..7792    +  LTR            5' LTR (truncated): truncated 5' long terminal repeat (LTR) from HIV-1
   7864..7985    +  polyA_signal   SV40 poly(A) signal: SV40 polyadenylation signal
   8025..8160    +  rep_origin     SV40 ori: SV40 origin of replication
   8181..8199    -  promoter       T7 promoter: promoter for bacteriophage T7 RNA polymerase
   8207..8362    +  CDS            lacZα (fragment): LacZα fragment of β-galactosidase; lacZ fragment
   8367..17      +  rep_origin     f1 ori (across the origin) (sequence partly withheld): f1 bacteriophage origin of replication; arrow indicates direction of (+) strand synthesis
