[The description below was written by a language model from this plasmid's Addgene catalogue record and pLannotate feature annotations shown in this document.]
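Description:
pLKO_AU1.VSVg.V5_mCherry-NLS is a lentiviral transfer plasmid built on the pLKO backbone. It combines a CRISPR guide RNA expression cassette with a nuclear "protein barcode" (nPC) reporter, so that cells carrying a given vector can be identified by antibody or fluorescence imaging. In bacteria it is maintained by a high-copy ColE1/pUC-type origin and selected with ampicillin through the β-lactamase gene. An f1 origin and an SV40 origin and poly(A) signal are also present in the backbone.

The viral portion has the layout typical of third-generation, Tat-independent vectors. An RSV promoter drives a truncated HIV-1 5' LTR, followed by the Ψ packaging signal with a gag fragment, the RRE for Rev-dependent RNA export, a cPPT/CTS element, a WPRE to enhance transcript expression, and a truncated 3' LTR.

Two expression units sit between the LTRs. A human U6 polymerase III promoter lies just upstream of the S. pyogenes Cas9 gRNA scaffold, leaving a short gap where an sgRNA spacer can be cloned; the vector encodes no Cas9. Downstream, the EF-1α promoter drives mCherry carrying an N-terminal string of three epitope tags (AU1, VSVg and V5) and a C-terminal nuclear localization signal. The tags and NLS are listed in the catalogue entry but are not individually annotated in the feature table, although there is unannotated space flanking the mCherry coding sequence.

The specific epitope combination acts as a barcode concentrated in the nucleus. Per the record, the barcode is used for vector and cell tracking and to enable spatial readout of CRISPR screens.
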