Addgene plasmid #178236: pLKO_AU1.VSVg.V5_mCherry-NLS
Purpose: Nuclear Protein Barcode (nPC) for vector/cell tracking. Contains U6 trRNA cassette for sgRNA cloning. Enables spatial detection of CRISPR screens.
Depositing lab: Brian Brown. Depositing organization: Icahn School of Medicine at Mount Sinai. Publication: Spatial CRISPR genomics identifies regulators of the tumor microenvironment. Dhainaut M, Rose SA, Akturk G, Wroblewska A, Nielsen SR, Park ES, Buckup M, Roudko V, Pia L, Sweeney R, Le Berichel J, Wilk CM, Bektesevic A, Lee BH, Bhardwaj N, Rahman AH, Baccarini A, Gnjatic S, Pe'er D, Merad M, Brown BD. Cell. 2022 Mar 10. pii: S0092-8674(22)00195-7. doi: 10.1016/j.cell.2022.02.015. PubMed 35290801.
Backbone
  Vector backbone: pLKO
  Backbone size w/o insert (bp): 9000
  Vector type: Lentiviral
Growth in bacteria
  Bacterial resistance: Ampicillin, 100 μg/mL
  Growth temperature: 37°C
  Growth strain: NEB Stable
  Copy number: High Copy
Gene/Insert
  Gene/Insert name: nPC Tagged mCherry-NLS
  Species: H. sapiens (human)
  Insert size (bp): 1000
  Promoter: eF1a
  Tag / fusion protein: AU1.VSVg.V5 (N terminal on insert); Nuclear Localization Signal (C terminal on insert)
  Cloning method: Restriction Enzyme; 5′ cloning site unknown (unknown if destroyed)
  Sequencing primers: 5′ cctttttgagtttggatcttggttcat
Terms and licenses: Academic/Nonprofit Terms; Industry Terms: Not Available to Industry
Depositor comments: Please visit https://www.biorxiv.org/content/10.1101/2021.07.13.451021v1 for bioRxiv preprint.
How to cite: pLKO_AU1.VSVg.V5_mCherry-NLS was a gift from Brian Brown (Addgene plasmid # 178236 ; http://n2t.net/addgene:178236 ; RRID:Addgene_178236)
